>Addgene plasmid #128051 | pLex MCS mCherry Myc | addgene full sequence | sequence record 255083 | Addgene NGS Result
TGGAAGGGCTAATTCACTCCCAAAGAAGACAAGATATCCTTGATCTGTGGATCTACCACACACAAGGCTA
CTTCCCTGATTAGCAGAACTACACACCAGGGCCAGGGGTCAGATATCCACTGACCTTTGGATGGTGCTAC
AAGCTAGTACCAGTTGAGCCAGATAAGGTAGAAGAGGCCAATAAAGGAGAGAACACCAGCTTGTTACACC
CTGTGAGCCTGCATGGGATGGATGACCCGGAGAGAGAAGTGTTAGAGTGGAGGTTTGACAGCCGCCTAGC
ATTTCATCACGTGGCCCGAGAGCTGCATCCGGAGTACTTCAAGAACTGCTGATATCGAGCTTGCTACAAG
GGACTTTCCGCTGGGGACTTTCCAGGGAGGCGTGGCCTGGGCGGGACTGGGGAGTGGCGAGCCCTCAGAT
CCTGCATATAAGCAGCTGCTTTTTGCCTGTACTGGGTCTCTCTGGTTAGACCAGATCTGAGCCTGGGAGC
TCTCTGGCTAACTAGGGAACCCACTGCTTAAGCCTCAATAAAGCTTGCCTTGAGTGCTTCAAGTAGTGTG
TGCCCGTCTGTTGTGTGACTCTGGTAACTAGAGATCCCTCAGACCCTTTTAGTCAGTGTGGAAAATCTCT
AGCAGTGGCGCCCGAACAGGGACTTGAAAGCGAAAGGGAAACCAGAGGAGCTCTCTCGACGCAGGACTCG
GCTTGCTGAAGCGCGCACGGCAAGAGGCGAGGGGCGGCGACTGGTGAGTACGCCAAAAATTTTGACTAGC
GGAGGCTAGAAGGAGAGAGATGGGTGCGAGAGCGTCAGTATTAAGCGGGGGAGAATTAGATCGCGATGGG
AAAAAATTCGGTTAAGGCCAGGGGGAAAGAAAAAATATAAATTAAAACATATAGTATGGGCAAGCAGGGA
GCTAGAACGATTCGCAGTTAATCCTGGCCTGTTAGAAACATCAGAAGGCTGTAGACAAATACTGGGACAG
CTACAACCATCCCTTCAGACAGGATCAGAAGAACTTAGATCATTATATAATACAGTAGCAACCCTCTATT
GTGTGCATCAAAGGATAGAGATAAAAGACACCAAGGAAGCTTTAGACAAGATAGAGGAAGAGCAAAACAA
AAGTAAGACCACCGCACAGCAAGCGGCCGGCCGCTGATCTTCAGACCTGGAGGAGGAGATATGAGGGACA
ATTGGAGAAGTGAATTATATAAATATAAAGTAGTAAAAATTGAACCATTAGGAGTAGCACCCACCAAGGC
AAAGAGAAGAGTGGTGCAGAGAGAAAAAAGAGCAGTGGGAATAGGAGCTTTGTTCCTTGGGTTCTTGGGA
GCAGCAGGAAGCACTATGGGCGCAGCGTCAATGACGCTGACGGTACAGGCCAGACAATTATTGTCTGGTA
TAGTGCAGCAGCAGAACAATTTGCTGAGGGCTATTGAGGCGCAACAGCATCTGTTGCAACTCACAGTCTG
GGGCATCAAGCAGCTCCAGGCAAGAATCCTGGCTGTGGAAAGATACCTAAAGGATCAACAGCTCCTGGGG
ATTTGGGGTTGCTCTGGAAAACTCATTTGCACCACTGCTGTGCCTTGGAATGCTAGTTGGAGTAATAAAT
CTCTGGAACAGATTTGGAATCACACGACCTGGATGGAGTGGGACAGAGAAATTAACAATTACACAAGCTT
AATACACTCCTTAATTGAAGAATCGCAAAACCAGCAAGAAAAGAATGAACAAGAATTATTGGAATTAGAT
AAATGGGCAAGTTTGTGGAATTGGTTTAACATAACAAATTGGCTGTGGTATATAAAATTATTCATAATGA
TAGTAGGAGGCTTGGTAGGTTTAAGAATAGTTTTTGCTGTACTTTCTATAGTGAATAGAGTTAGGCAGGG
ATATTCACCATTATCGTTTCAGACCCACCTCCCAACCCCGAGGGGACCCGACAGGCCCGAAGGAATAGAA
GAAGAAGGTGGAGAGAGAGACAGAGACAGATCCATTCGATTAGTGAACGGATCGGCACTGCGTGCGCCAA
TTCTGCAGACAAATGGCAGTATTCATCCACAATTTTAAAAGAAAAGGGGGGATTGGGGGGTACAGTGCAG
GGGAAAGAATAGTAGACATAATAGCAACAGACATACAAACTAAAGAATTACAAAAACAAATTACAAAAAT
TCAAAATTTTCGGGTTTATTACAGGGACAGCAGAGATCCAGTTTGGTTAGTACCGGGCCCGCTCTAGTCC
GGAATCAGTCCTGCTCCTCGGCCACGAAGTGCACGCAGTTGCCGGCCGGGTCGCGCAGGGCGAACTCCCG
CCCCCACGGCTGCTCGCCGATCTCGGTCATGGCCGGCCCGGAGGCGTCCCGGAAGTTCGTGGACACGACC
TCCGACCACTCGGCGTACAGCTCGTCCAGGCCGCGCACCCACACCCAGGCCAGGGTGTTGTCCGGCACCA
CCTGGTCCTGGACCGCGCTGATGAACAGGGTCACGTCGTCCCGGACCACACCGGCGAAGTCGTCCTCCAC
GAAGTCCCGGGAGAACCCGAGCCGGTCGGTCCAGAACTCGACCGCTCCGGCGACGTCGCGCGCGGTGAGC
ACCGGAACGGCACTGGTCAACTTGGCCATGGTGGCCCTCCTATAGTGAGTCGTATTATACTATGCCGATA
TACTATGCCGATGATTAATTGTCAACACGTGCTGCAGGTCCGAGGTTCTAGACGTATTACCGCCATGCAT
TAGTTATTAATAGTAATCAATTACGGGGTCATTAGTTCATAGCCCATATATGGAGTTCCGCGTTACATAA
CTTACGGTAAATGGCCCGCCTGGCTGACCGCCCAACGACCCCCGCCCATTGACGTCAATAATGACGTATG
TTCCCATAGTAACGCCAATAGGGACTTTCCATTGACGTCAATGGGTGGAGTATTTACGGTAAACTGCCCA
CTTGGCAGTACATCAAGTGTATCATATGCCAAGTACGCCCCCTATTGACGTCAATGACGGTAAATGGCCC
GCCTGGCATTATGCCCAGTACATGACCTTATGGGACTTTCCTACTTGGCAGTACATCTACGTATTAGTCA
TCGCTATTACCATGGTGATGCGGTTTTGGCAGTACATCAATGGGCGTGGATAGCGGTTTGACTCACGGGG
ATTTCCAAGTCTCCACCCCATTGACGTCAATGGGAGTTTGTTTTGGCACCAAAATCAACGGGACTTTCCA
AAATGTCGTAACAACTCCGCCCCATTGACGCAAATGGGCGGTAGGCGTGTACGGTGGGAGGTCTATATAA
GCAGAGCTCGTTTAGTGAACCGTCAGATCGCCTGGAGACGCCATCCACGCTGTTTTGACCTCCATAGAAG
ACACCGACTCTACTAGAGGATCCACTAGTGCCACCATGGTGAGCAAGGGCGAGGAGGATAACATGGCCAT
CATCAAGGAGTTCATGCGCTTCAAGGTGCACATGGAGGGCTCCGTGAACGGCCACGAGTTCGAGATCGAG
GGCGAGGGCGAGGGCCGCCCCTACGAGGGCACCCAGACCGCCAAGCTGAAGGTGACCAAGGGTGGCCCCC
TGCCCTTCGCCTGGGACATCCTGTCCCCTCAGTTCATGTACGGCTCCAAGGCCTACGTGAAGCACCCCGC
CGACATCCCCGACTACTTGAAGCTGTCCTTCCCCGAGGGCTTCAAGTGGGAGCGCGTGATGAACTTCGAG
GACGGCGGCGTGGTGACCGTGACCCAGGACTCCTCCCTGCAGGACGGCGAGTTCATCTACAAGGTGAAGC
TGCGCGGCACCAACTTCCCCTCCGACGGCCCCGTAATGCAGAAGAAGACCATGGGCTGGGAGGCCTCCTC
CGAGCGGATGTACCCCGAGGACGGCGCCCTGAAGGGCGAGATCAAGCAGAGGCTGAAGCTGAAGGACGGC
GGCCACTACGACGCTGAGGTCAAGACCACCTACAAGGCCAAGAAGCCCGTGCAGCTGCCCGGCGCCTACA
ACGTCAACATCAAGTTGGACATCACCTCCCACAACGAGGACTACACCATCGTGGAACAGTACGAACGCGC
CGAGGGCCGCCACTCCACCGGCGGCATGGACGAGCTGTACAAGGAGCAGAAACTCATCTCAGAAGAGGAT
CTGTAAACCGGTCGCCCCTCTCCCTCCCCCCCCCCTAACGTTACTGGCCGAAGCCGCTTGGAATAAGGCC
GGTGTGCGTTTGTCTATATGTTATTTTCCACCATATTGCCGTCTTTTGGCAATGTGAGGGCCCGGAAACC
TGGCCCTGTCTTCTTGACGAGCATTCCTAGGGGTCTTTCCCCTCTCGCCAAAGGAATGCAAGGTCTGTTG
AATGTCGTGAAGGAAGCAGTTCCTCTGGAAGCTTCTTGAAGACAAACAACGTCTGTAGCGACCCTTTGCA
GGCAGCGGAACCCCCCACCTGGCGACAGGTGCCTCTGCGGCCAAAAGCCACGTGTATAAGATACACCTGC
AAAGGCGGCACAACCCCAGTGCCACGTTGTGAGTTGGATAGTTGTGGAAAGAGTCAAATGGCTCTCCTCA
AGCGTATTCAACAAGGGGCTGAAGGATGCCCAGAAGGTACCCCATTGTATGGGATCTGATCTGGGGCCTC
GGTGCACATGCTTTACATGTGTTTAGTCGAGGTTAAAAAAACGTCTAGGCCCCCCGAACCACGGGGACGT
GGTTTTCCTTTGAAAAACACGATAATACCATGGCCACCGAGTACAAGCCCACGGTGCGCCTCGCCACCCG
CGACGACGTCCCCCGGGCCGTACGCACCCTCGCCGCCGCGTTCGCCGACTACCCCGCCACGCGCCACACC
GTCGACCCGGACCGCCACATCGAGCGGGTCACCGAGCTGCAAGAACTCTTCCTCACGCGCGTCGGGCTCG
ACATCGGCAAGGTGTGGGTCGCGGACGACGGCGCCGCGGTGGCGGTCTGGACCACGCCGGAGAGCGTCGA
AGCGGGGGCGGTGTTCGCCGAGATCGGCTCGCGCATGGCCGAGTTGAGCGGTTCCCGGCTGGCCGCGCAG
CAACAGATGGAAGGCCTCCTGGCGCCGCACCGGCCCAAGGAGCCCGCGTGGTTCCTGGCCACCGTCGGCG
TCTCGCCCGACCACCAGGGCAAGGGTCTGGGCAGCGCCGTCGTGCTCCCCGGAGTGGAGGCGGCCGAGCG
CGCTGGGGTGCCCGCCTTCCTGGAGACCTCCGCGCCCCGCAACCTCCCCTTCTACGAGCGGCTCGGCTTC
ACCGTCACCGCCGACGTCGAGGTGCCCGAAGGACCGCGCACCTGGTGCATGACCCGCAAGCCCGGTGCCT
GAGTTAACAATCAACCTCTGGATTACAAAATTTGTGAAAGATTGACTGGTATTCTTAACTATGTTGCTCC
TTTTACGCTATGTGGATACGCTGCTTTAATGCCTTTGTATCATGCTATTGCTTCCCGTATGGCTTTCATT
TTCTCCTCCTTGTATAAATCCTGGTTGCTGTCTCTTTATGAGGAGTTGTGGCCCGTTGTCAGGCAACGTG
GCGTGGTGTGCACTGTGTTTGCTGACGCAACCCCCACTGGTTGGGGCATTGCCACCACCTGTCAGCTCCT
TTCCGGGACTTTCGCTTTCCCCCTCCCTATTGCCACGGCGGAACTCATCGCCGCCTGCCTTGCCCGCTGC
TGGACAGGGGCTCGGCTGTTGGGCACTGACAATTCCGTGGTGTTGTCGGGGAAGCTGACGTCCTTTCCAT
GGCTGCTCGCCTGTGTTGCCACCTGGATTCTGCGCGGGACGTCCTTCTGCTACGTCCCTTCGGCCCTCAA
TCCAGCGGACCTTCCTTCCCGCGGCCTGCTGCCGGCTCTGCGGCCTCTTCCGCGTCTTCGCCTTCGCCCT
CAGACGAGTCGGATCTCCCTTTGGGCCGCCTCCCCGCCTGGAATTAATTCTGCAGTCGAGACCTAGAAAA
ACATGGAGCAATCACAAGTAGCAATACAGCAGCTACCAATGCTGATTGTGCCTGGCTAGAAGCACAAGAG
GAGGAGGAGGTGGGTTTTCCAGTCACACCTCAGGTACCTTTAAGACCAATGACTTACAAGGCAGCTGTAG
ATCTTAGCCACTTTTTAAAAGAAAAGAGGGGACTGGAAGGGCTAATTCACTCCCAACGAAGACAAGATCT
GCTTTTTGCTTGTACTGGGTCTCTCTGGTTAGACCAGATCTGAGCCTGGGAGCTCTCTGGCTAACTAGGG
AACCCACTGCTTAAGCCTCAATAAAGCTTGCCTTGAGTGCTTCAAGTAGTGTGTGCCCGTCTGTTGTGTG
ACTCTGGTAACTAGAGATCCCTCAGACCCTTTTAGTCAGTGTGGAAAATCTCTAGCAGTAGTAGTTCATG
TCATCTTATTATTCAGTATTTATAACTTGCAAAGAAATGAATATCAGAGAGTGAGAGGCCTTGACATTGT
TTAAACCCGCTGATCAGCCTCGACTGTGCCTTCTAGTTGCCAGCCATCTGTTGTTTGCCCCTCCCCCGTG
CCTTCCTTGACCCTGGAAGGTGCCACTCCCACTGTCCTTTCCTAATAAAATGAGGAAATTGCATCGCATT
GTCTGAGTAGGTGTCATTCTATTCTGGGGGGTGGGGTGGGGCAGGACAGCAAGGGGGAGGATTGGGAAGA
CAATAGCAGGCATGCTGGGGATGCGGTGGGCTCTATGGCTTCTGAGGCGGAAAGAACCAGCTGGGGCTCT
AGGGGGTATCCCC
[124 nt withheld, positions 6734-6857]
C
[91 nt withheld, positions 6859-6949]
A
[49 nt withheld, positions 6951-6999]
CCTTTGACGTTGGAGTCCACGTTCTTT
[37 nt withheld, positions 7027-7063]
ACCCTATCTCGGTCTATTCTTTTGATTTATAAGGGATTTTGCCGATTTCGGCCTATTGGTTAAAAAATGA
GCTGATTTAACAAAAATTTAACGCGAATTAATTCTGTGGAATGTGTGTCAGTTAGGGTGTGGAAAGTCCC
CAGGCTCCCCAGCAGGCAGAAGTATGCAAAGCATGCATCTCAATTAGTCAGCAACCAGGTGTGGAAAGTC
CCCAGGCTCCCCAGCAGGCAGAAGTATGCAAAGCATGCATCTCAATTAGTCAGCAACCATAGTCCCGCCC
CTAACTCCGCCCATCCCGCCCCTAACTCCGCCCAGTTCCGCCCATTCTCCGCCCCATGGCTGACTAATTT
TTTTTATTTATGCAGAGGCCGAGGCCGCCTCTGCCTCTGAGCTATTCCAGAAGTAGTGAGGAGGCTTTTT
TGGAGGCCTAGGCTTTTGCAAAAAGCTCCCGGGAGCTTGTATATCCATTTTCGGATCTGATCAGCACGTG
ATGAAAAAGCCTGAACTCACCGCGACGTCTGTCGAGAAGTTTCTGATCGAAAAGTTCGACAGCGTCTCCG
ACCTGATGCAGCTCTCGGAGGGCGAAGAATCTCGTGCTTTCAGCTTCGATGTAGGAGGGCGTGGATATGT
CCTGCGGGTAAATAGCTGCGCCGATGGTTTCTACAAAGATCGTTATGTTTATCGGCACTTTGCATCGGCC
GCGCTCCCGATTCCGGAAGTGCTTGACATTGGGGAATTCAGCGAGAGCCTGACCTATTGCATCTCCCGCC
GTGCACAGGGTGTCACGTTGCAAGACCTGCCTGAAACCGAACTGCCCGCTGTTCTGCAGCCGGTCGCGGA
GGCCATGGATGCGATCGCTGCGGCCGATCTTAGCCAGACGAGCGGGTTCGGCCCATTCGGACCGCAAGGA
ATCGGTCAATACACTACATGGCGTGATTTCATATGCGCGATTGCTGATCCCCATGTGTATCACTGGCAAA
CTGTGATGGACGACACCGTCAGTGCGTCCGTCGCGCAGGCTCTCGATGAGCTGATGCTTTGGGCCGAGGA
CTGCCCCGAAGTCCGGCACCTCGTGCACGCGGATTTCGGCTCCAACAATGTCCTGACGGACAATGGCCGC
ATAACAGCGGTCATTGACTGGAGCGAGGCGATGTTCGGGGATTCCCAATACGAGGTCGCCAACATCTTCT
TCTGGAGGCCGTGGTTGGCTTGTATGGAGCAGCAGACGCGCTACTTCGAGCGGAGGCATCCGGAGCTTGC
AGGATCGCCGCGGCTCCGGGCGTATATGCTCCGCATTGGTCTTGACCAACTCTATCAGAGCTTGGTTGAC
GGCAATTTCGATGATGCAGCTTGGGCGCAGGGTCGATGCGACGCAATCGTCCGATCCGGAGCCGGGACTG
TCGGGCGTACACAAATCGCCCGCAGAAGCGCGGCCGTCTGGACCGATGGCTGTGTAGAAGTACTCGCCGA
TAGTGGAAACCGACGCCCCAGCACTCGTCCGAGGGCAAAGGAATAGCACGTGCTACGAGATTTCGATTCC
ACCGCCGCCTTCTATGAAAGGTTGGGCTTCGGAATCGTTTTCCGGGACGCCGGCTGGATGATCCTCCAGC
GCGGGGATCTCATGCTGGAGTTCTTCGCCCACCCCAACTTGTTTATTGCAGCTTATAATGGTTACAAATA
AAGCAATAGCATCACAAATTTCACAAATAAAGCATTTTTTTCACTGCATTCTAGTTGTGGTTTGTCCAAA
CTCATCAATGTATCTTATCATGTCTGTATACCGTCGACCTCTAGCTAGAGCTTGGCGTAATCATGGTCAT
AGCTGTTTCCTGTGTGAAATTGTTATCCGCTCACAATTCCACACAACATACGAGCCGGAAGCATAAAGTG
TAAAGCCTGGGGTGCCTAATGAGTGAGCTAACTCACATTAATTGCGTTGCGCTCACTGCCCGCTTTCCAG
TCGGGAAACCTGTCGTGCCAGCTGCATTAATGAATCGGCCAACGCGCGGGGAGAGGCGGTTTGCGTATTG
GGCGCTCTTCCGCTTCCTCGCTCACTGACTCGCTGCGCTCGGTCGTTCGGCTGCGGCGAGCGGTATCAGC
TCACTCAAAGGCGGTAATACGGTTATCCACAGAATCAGGGGATAACGCAGGAAAGAACATGTGAGCAAAA
GGCCAGCAAAAGGCCAGGAACCGTAAAAAGGCCGCGTTGCTGGCGTTTTTCCATAGGCTCCGCCCCCCTG
ACGAGCATCACAAAAATCGACGCTCAAGTCAGAGGTGGCGAAACCCGACAGGACTATAAAGATACCAGGC
GTTTCCCCCTGGAAGCTCCCTCGTGCGCTCTCCTGTTCCGACCCTGCCGCTTACCGGATACCTGTCCGCC
TTTCTCCCTTCGGGAAGCGTGGCGCTTTCTCATAGCTCACGCTGTAGGTATCTCAGTTCGGTGTAGGTCG
TTCGCTCCAAGCTGGGCTGTGTGCACGAACCCCCCGTTCAGCCCGACCGCTGCGCCTTATCCGGTAACTA
TCGTCTTGAGTCCAACCCGGTAAGACACGACTTATCGCCACTGGCAGCAGCCACTGGTAACAGGATTAGC
AGAGCGAGGTATGTAGGCGGTGCTACAGAGTTCTTGAAGTGGTGGCCTAACTACGGCTACACTAGAAGAA
CAGTATTTGGTATCTGCGCTCTGCTGAAGCCAGTTACCTTCGGAAAAAGAGTTGGTAGCTCTTGATCCGG
CAAACAAACCACCGCTGGTAGCGGTGGTTTTTTTGTTTGCAAGCAGCAGATTACGCGCAGAAAAAAAGGA
TCTCAAGAAGATCCTTTGATCTTTTCTACGGGGTCTGACGCTCAGTGGAACGAAAACTCACGTTAAGGGA
TTTTGGTCATGAGATTATCAAAAAGGATCTTCACCTAGATCCTTTTAAATTAAAAATGAAGTTTTAAATC
AATCTAAAGTATATATGAGTAAACTTGGTCTGACAGTTACCAATGCTTAATCAGTGAGGCACCTATCTCA
GCGATCTGTCTATTTCGTTCATCCATAGTTGCCTGACTCCCCGTCGTGTAGATAACTACGATACGGGAGG
GCTTACCATCTGGCCCCAGTGCTGCAATGATACCGCGAGACCCACGCTCACCGGCTCCAGATTTATCAGC
AATAAACCAGCCAGCCGGAAGGGCCGAGCGCAGAAGTGGTCCTGCAACTTTATCCGCCTCCATCCAGTCT
ATTAATTGTTGCCGGGAAGCTAGAGTAAGTAGTTCGCCAGTTAATAGTTTGCGCAACGTTGTTGCCATTG
CTACAGGCATCGTGGTGTCACGCTCGTCGTTTGGTATGGCTTCATTCAGCTCCGGTTCCCAACGATCAAG
GCGAGTTACATGATCCCCCATGTTGTGCAAAAAAGCGGTTAGCTCCTTCGGTCCTCCGATCGTTGTCAGA
AGTAAGTTGGCCGCAGTGTTATCACTCATGGTTATGGCAGCACTGCATAATTCTCTTACTGTCATGCCAT
CCGTAAGATGCTTTTCTGTGACTGGTGAGTACTCAACCAAGTCATTCTGAGAATAGTGTATGCGGCGACC
GAGTTGCTCTTGCCCGGCGTCAATACGGGATAATACCGCGCCACATAGCAGAACTTTAAAAGTGCTCATC
ATTGGAAAACGTTCTTCGGGGCGAAAACTCTCAAGGATCTTACCGCTGTTGAGATCCAGTTCGATGTAAC
CCACTCGTGCACCCAACTGATCTTCAGCATCTTTTACTTTCACCAGCGTTTCTGGGTGAGCAAAAACAGG
AAGGCAAAATGCCGCAAAAAAGGGAATAAGGGCGACACGGAAATGTTGAATACTCATACTCTTCCTTTTT
CAATATTATTGAAGCATTTATCAGGGTTATTGTCTCATGAGCGGATACATATTTGAATGTATTTAGAAAA
ATAAACAAATAGGGGTTCCGCGCACATTTCCCCGAAAAGTGCCACCTGACGTCGACGGATCGGGAGATCA
ACTTGTTTATTGCAGCTTATAATGGTTACAAATAAAGCAATAGCATCACAAATTTCACAAATAAAGCATT
TTTTTCACTGCATTCTAGTTGTGGTTTGTCCAAACTCATCAATGTATCTTATCATGTCTGGATCAACTGG
ATAACTCAAGCTAACCAAAATCATCCCAAACTTCCCACCCCATACCCTATTACCACTGCCAATTACCTGT
GGTTTCATTTACTCTAAACCTGTGATTCCTCTGAATTATTTTCATTTTAAAGAAATTGTATTTGTTAAAT
ATGTACTACAAACTTAGTAGT
Features (pLannotate 1.2.2; 32 found; start..end, strand, type, name):
    377..634     +  LTR            5' LTR (truncated): truncated 5' long terminal repeat (LTR) from HIV-1
    681..806     +  misc_feature   HIV-1 Ψ: packaging signal of human immunodeficiency virus type 1
    790..1128    +  CDS            HIV-1 gag (fragment): gag protein from human immunodeficiency virus 1; gag
   1303..1536    +  misc_feature   RRE: The Rev response element (RRE) of HIV-1 allows for Rev-dependent mRNA export from the nucleus to the cytoplasm.
   1913..2013    +  CDS            Rev (fragment): human immunodeficiency virus 1 (HIV-1) Rev protein; rev; enhances nuclear export of unspliced and incompletely spliced viral mRNAs
   2063..2180    +  misc_feature   cPPT/CTS: central polypurine tract and central termination sequence of HIV-1
   2245..2619    -  CDS            BleoR: antibiotic-binding protein; Sh ble from Streptoalloteichus hindustanus; confers resistance to bleomycin, phleomycin, and Zeocin™
   2639..2686    -  promoter       EM7 promoter: synthetic bacterial promoter&nbsp
   2791..3094    +  enhancer       CMV enhancer: human cytomegalovirus immediate early enhancer
   3095..3298    +  promoter       CMV promoter: human cytomegalovirus (CMV) immediate early promoter
   3396..4103    +  CDS            mCherry: mCherry is a basic (constitutively fluorescent) red fluorescent protein published in 2004, derived from Discosoma sp.. It is reported to be a very rapidly-maturing monomer with low acid sensitivity.
   4145..4717    +  misc_feature   IRES: internal ribosome entry site (IRES) of the encephalomyocarditis virus (EMCV)
   4726..5322    +  CDS            PuroR: puromycin N-acetyltransferase; pac from Streptomyces alboniger; confers resistance to puromycin
   5329..5917    +  misc_feature   WPRE: woodchuck hepatitis virus posttranscriptional regulatory element
   5934..6122    +  CDS            nef (fragment): NEF_HV1Z2 - Experimental evidence at protein level: Swiss-Prot protein existence level 1. Extracellular Nef protein targets CD4(+) T-lymphocytes for apoptosis by interacting with CXCR4 surface receptors. From Human immunodeficiency virus type 1 group M subtype D (isolate Z2/CDC-Z34) (HIV-1).
   6124..6357    +  LTR            3' LTR (ΔU3): self-inactivating 3' long terminal repeat (LTR) from HIV-1
   6464..6688    +  polyA_signal   bGH poly(A) signal: bovine growth hormone polyadenylation signal
   6692..6713    +  promoter       SV40 promoter (fragment): SV40 enhancer and early promoter
   6734..7162    +  rep_origin     f1 ori (sequence partly withheld): f1 bacteriophage origin of replication; arrow indicates direction of (+) strand synthesis
   7176..7505    +  promoter       SV40 promoter: SV40 enhancer and early promoter
   7554..8579    +  CDS            HygR: aminoglycoside phosphotransferase from E. coli; aph(4)-Ia; confers resistance to hygromycin
   8589..8714    +  CDS            ble (fragment): BLE_KLEPN - Experimental evidence at protein level: Swiss-Prot protein existence level 1. Binding protein with a strong affinity to the bleomycin family of antibiotics. Binds to CL990; an antimitotic-antibiotic compound. From Klebsiella pneumoniae.
   8709..8830    +  polyA_signal   SV40 poly(A) signal: SV40 polyadenylation signal
   8901..8923    -  protein_bind   lac operator (fragment): The lac repressor binds to the lac operator to inhibit transcription in E. coli. This inhibition can be relieved by adding lactose or isopropyl-β-D-thiogalactopyranoside (IPTG). lac repressor encoded by lacI
   8927..8957    -  promoter       lac promoter: promoter for the E. coli lac operon
   8972..8993    -  protein_bind   CAP binding site: CAP binding activates transcription in the presence of cAMP. E. coli catabolite activator protein
   9006..9098    -  CDS            lacI (fragment): lac repressor; lacI; The lac repressor binds to the lac operator to inhibit transcription in E. coli. This inhibition can be relieved by adding lactose or isopropyl-β-D-thiogalactopyranoside (IPTG).
   9281..9869    -  rep_origin     ori: high-copy-number ColE1/pMB1/pBR322/pUC origin of replication
  10040..10900   -  CDS            AmpR: β-lactamase; bla; confers resistance to ampicillin, carbenicillin, and related antibiotics
  10901..11005   -  promoter       AmpR promoter: bla
  11053..11187   +  polyA_signal   SV40 poly(A) signal: SV40 polyadenylation signal
  11354..329     +  CDS            nef (fragment) (across the origin): NEF_HV1BR - Experimental evidence at protein level: Swiss-Prot protein existence level 1. Extracellular Nef protein targets CD4(+) T-lymphocytes for apoptosis by interacting with CXCR4 surface receptors (PubMed:14990729). From Human immunodeficiency virus type 1 group M subtype B (isolate BRU/LAI) (HIV-1).
