[The description below was written by a language model from this plasmid's Addgene catalogue record and pLannotate feature annotations shown in this document.]
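Description:
pLex MCS mCherry Myc is an empty-backbone HIV-1-based lentiviral vector for mammalian expression, built on the pLEX MCS backbone and about 11.4 kb in size. It is propagated in E. coli as a high-copy plasmid through a ColE1/pUC-type origin with ampicillin selection (AmpR under its own bla promoter), and it also carries an f1 origin. The catalogue lists a recombination-deficient growth strain, which is commonly chosen to keep the repeated LTR sequences stable.

The viral portion runs from a truncated 5' LTR through the Ψ packaging signal with a gag fragment, the Rev response element and the cPPT/CTS to a self-inactivating ΔU3 3' LTR. These elements allow the genomic RNA to be exported and packaged, then integrated without reconstituting an active viral promoter. Between the LTRs, a CMV enhancer/promoter drives mCherry, followed by an EMCV IRES and the puromycin N-acetyltransferase gene, so red fluorescence and puromycin resistance come from a single bicistronic transcript. A WPRE downstream boosts transcript expression. An EM7-driven bleomycin/Zeocin resistance gene sits in reverse orientation upstream of the CMV promoter. Outside the provirus are a bGH polyadenylation signal and an SV40 promoter–hygromycin resistance cassette with an SV40 poly(A) signal.

The name indicates a multiple cloning site and a Myc epitope tag, but neither is annotated in the feature table, so their positions relative to mCherry are not stated. No insert is recorded. The vector presumably serves as a recipient for cloning a gene of interest to be expressed with mCherry and Myc labelling, with transduced cells selected by puromycin.
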