Addgene plasmid #128051: pLex MCS mCherry Myc
Purpose: (Empty Backbone) Lentiviral vector with mCherry Myc
Depositing lab: Oskar Laur. Depositing organization: Emory University.
Backbone
  Vector backbone: pLEX Mcs
  Vector type: Mammalian Expression, Lentiviral
Growth in bacteria
  Bacterial resistance: Ampicillin, 100 μg/mL
  Growth temperature: 37°C
  Growth strain: NEB Stable
  Copy number: High Copy
Gene/Insert
  Gene/Insert name: None
Terms and licenses: Academic/Nonprofit Terms; Industry Terms: Not Available to Industry
How to cite: pLex MCS mCherry Myc was a gift from Oskar Laur (Addgene plasmid # 128051 ; http://n2t.net/addgene:128051 ; RRID:Addgene_128051)
